>Addgene plasmid #171718 | MGAT2-RpHLuorin2 | addgene full sequence | sequence record 355808 | Addgene NGS Result
TAGTAATCAATTACGGGGTCATTAGTTCATAGCCCATATATGGAGTTCCGCGTTACATAACTTACGGTAA
ATGGCCCGCCTGGCTGACCGCCCAACGACCCCCGCCCATTGACGTCAATAATGACGTATGTTCCCATAGT
AACGCCAATAGGGACTTTCCATTGACGTCAATGGGTGGAGTATTTACGGTAAACTGCCCACTTGGCAGTA
CATCAAGTGTATCATATGCCAAGTACGCCCCCTATTGACGTCAATGACGGTAAATGGCCCGCCTGGCATT
ATGCCCAGTACATGACCTTATGGGACTTTCCTACTTGGCAGTACATCTACGTATTAGTCATCGCTATTAC
CATGGTGATGCGGTTTTGGCAGTACATCAATGGGCGTGGATAGCGGTTTGACTCACGGGGATTTCCAAGT
CTCCACCCCATTGACGTCAATGGGAGTTTGTTTTGGCACCAAAATCAACGGGACTTTCCAAAATGTCGTA
ACAACTCCGCCCCATTGACGCAAATGGGCGGTAGGCGTGTACGGTGGGAGGTCTATATAAGCAGAGCTGG
TTTAGTGAACCGTCAGATCCGCTAGCGCTACCGGACTCAGATCTCGAGCTCAAGCTTCGAATTCATGCGC
TTCCGCATCTACAAGCGCAAGGTGCTGATCCTGACCCTGGTGGTGGCCGCCTGCGGCTTCGTGCTGTGGA
GCAGCAACGGCCGCCAGCGCAAGAACGAGGCCCTGGCCCCCCCCCTGCTGGACGCCGAGCCCGCCCGCGG
CGCCGGCGGCCGCGGCGGCGACCACCCCAGCGTGGCCGTGGGCATCCGCCGCGTGAGCAACGTGAGCGCC
GCCAGCCTGGTGCCCGCCGTGCCCCAGCCCGAGGCCGACAACCTGACCCTGTTGGATCCAGGCGGCAGCG
GCGGCAGCGCTAGCAAGGGCGAGGAGCTGTTCACCGGCGTGGTGCCCATCCTGGTGGAGCTGGACGGCGA
CGTGAACGGCCACAAGTTCAGCGTGAGCGGCGAGGGCGAGGGCGACGCCACCTACGGCAAGCTGACCCTG
AAGTTCATCTGCACCACCGGCAAGCTGCCCGTGCCCTGGCCCACCCTGGTGACCACCCTGAGCTACGGCG
TGCAGTGCTTCAGCCGCTACCCCGACCACATGAAGCAGCACGACTTCTTCAAGAGCGCCATGCCCGAGGG
CTACGTGCAGGAGCGCACCATCTTCTTCAAGGACGACGGCAACTACAAGACCCGCGCCGAGGTGAAGTTC
GAGGGCGACACCCTGGTGAACCGCATCGAGCTGAAGGGCATCGACTTCAAGGAGGACGGCAACATCCTGG
GCCACAAGCTGGAGTACAACTACAACGAGCACCTGGTCTACATCATGGCCGACAAGCAGAAGAACGGCAC
CAAGGCCATCTTCCAGGTGCACCACAACATCGAGGACGGCGGCGTGCAGCTGGCCGACCACTACCAGCAG
AACACCCCCATCGGCGACGGCCCCGTGCTGCTGCCCGACAACCACTACCTGCACACCCAGAGCGCCCTGA
GCAAGGACCCCAACGAGAAGCGCGACCACATGGTGCTGCTGGAGTTCGTGACCGCCGCCGGCATCACCCA
CGGCATGGACGAGCTGTACAAGTAAAGCGGCCGCGACTCTAGATCATAATCAGCCATACCACATTTGTAG
AGGTTTTACTTGCTTTAAAAAACCTCCCACACCTCCCCCTGAACCTGAAACATAAAATGAATGCAATTGT
TGTTGTTAACTTGTTTATTGCAGCTTATAATGGTTACAAATAAAGCAATAGCATCACAAATTTCACAAAT
AAAGCATTTTTTTCACTGCATTCTAGTTGTGGTTTGTCCAAACTCATCAATGTATCTTAAGGCGTAAATT
GTAAGCGTTAATATTTTGTTAAAATTCGCGTTAAATTTTTGTTAAATCAGCTCATTTTTTAACCAATAGG
CCGAAATCGGCAAAATCCCTTATAAATCAAAAGAATAGACCGAGATAGGGT
[37 nt withheld, positions 2012-2048]
AAAGAACGTGGACTCCAACGTCAAAGG
[49 nt withheld, positions 2076-2124]
T
[91 nt withheld, positions 2126-2216]
G
[124 nt withheld, positions 2218-2341]
CAGGTGGCACTTTTCGGGGAAATGTGCGCGGAACCCCTATTTGTTTATTTTTCTAAATACATTCAAATAT
GTATCCGCTCATGAGACAATAACCCTGATAAATGCTTCAATAATATTGAAAAAGGAAGAGTCCTGAGGCG
GAAAGAACCAGCTGTGGAATGTGTGTCAGTTAGGGTGTGGAAAGTCCCCAGGCTCCCCAGCAGGCAGAAG
TATGCAAAGCATGCATCTCAATTAGTCAGCAACCAGGTGTGGAAAGTCCCCAGGCTCCCCAGCAGGCAGA
AGTATGCAAAGCATGCATCTCAATTAGTCAGCAACCATAGTCCCGCCCCTAACTCCGCCCATCCCGCCCC
TAACTCCGCCCAGTTCCGCCCATTCTCCGCCCCATGGCTGACTAATTTTTTTTATTTATGCAGAGGCCGA
GGCCGCCTCGGCCTCTGAGCTATTCCAGAAGTAGTGAGGAGGCTTTTTTGGAGGCCTAGGCTTTTGCAAA
GATCGATCAAGAGACAGGATGAGGATCGTTTCGCATGATTGAACAAGATGGATTGCACGCAGGTTCTCCG
GCCGCTTGGGTGGAGAGGCTATTCGGCTATGACTGGGCACAACAGACAATCGGCTGCTCTGATGCCGCCG
TGTTCCGGCTGTCAGCGCAGGGGCGCCCGGTTCTTTTTGTCAAGACCGACCTGTCCGGTGCCCTGAATGA
ACTGCAAGACGAGGCAGCGCGGCTATCGTGGCTGGCCACGACGGGCGTTCCTTGCGCAGCTGTGCTCGAC
GTTGTCACTGAAGCGGGAAGGGACTGGCTGCTATTGGGCGAAGTGCCGGGGCAGGATCTCCTGTCATCTC
ACCTTGCTCCTGCCGAGAAAGTATCCATCATGGCTGATGCAATGCGGCGGCTGCATACGCTTGATCCGGC
TACCTGCCCATTCGACCACCAAGCGAAACATCGCATCGAGCGAGCACGTACTCGGATGGAAGCCGGTCTT
GTCGATCAGGATGATCTGGACGAAGAGCATCAGGGGCTCGCGCCAGCCGAACTGTTCGCCAGGCTCAAGG
CGAGCATGCCCGACGGCGAGGATCTCGTCGTGACCCATGGCGATGCCTGCTTGCCGAATATCATGGTGGA
AAATGGCCGCTTTTCTGGATTCATCGACTGTGGCCGGCTGGGTGTGGCGGACCGCTATCAGGACATAGCG
TTGGCTACCCGTGATATTGCTGAAGAGCTTGGCGGCGAATGGGCTGACCGCTTCCTCGTGCTTTACGGTA
TCGCCGCTCCCGATTCGCAGCGCATCGCCTTCTATCGCCTTCTTGACGAGTTCTTCTGAGCGGGACTCTG
GGGTTCGAAATGACCGACCAAGCGACGCCCAACCTGCCATCACGAGATTTCGATTCCACCGCCGCCTTCT
ATGAAAGGTTGGGCTTCGGAATCGTTTTCCGGGACGCCGGCTGGATGATCCTCCAGCGCGGGGATCTCAT
GCTGGAGTTCTTCGCCCACCCTAGGGGGAGGCTAACTGAAACACGGAAGGAGACAATACCGGAAGGAACC
CGCGCTATGACGGCAATAAAAAGACAGAATAAAACGCACGGTGTTGGGTCGTTTGTTCATAAACGCGGGG
TTCGGTCCCAGGGCTGGCACTCTGTCGATACCCCACCGAGACCCCATTGGGGCCAATACGCCCGCGTTTC
TTCCTTTTCCCCACCCCACCCCCCAAGTTCGGGTGAAGGCCCAGGGCTCGCAGCCAACGTCGGGGCGGCA
GGCCCTGCCATAGCCTCAGGTTACTCATATATACTTTAGATTGATTTAAAACTTCATTTTTAATTTAAAA
GGATCTAGGTGAAGATCCTTTTTGATAATCTCATGACCAAAATCCCTTAACGTGAGTTTTCGTTCCACTG
AGCGTCAGACCCCGTAGAAAAGATCAAAGGATCTTCTTGAGATCCTTTTTTTCTGCGCGTAATCTGCTGC
TTGCAAACAAAAAAACCACCGCTACCAGCGGTGGTTTGTTTGCCGGATCAAGAGCTACCAACTCTTTTTC
CGAAGGTAACTGGCTTCAGCAGAGCGCAGATACCAAATACTGTTCTTCTAGTGTAGCCGTAGTTAGGCCA
CCACTTCAAGAACTCTGTAGCACCGCCTACATACCTCGCTCTGCTAATCCTGTTACCAGTGGCTGCTGCC
AGTGGCGATAAGTCGTGTCTTACCGGGTTGGACTCAAGACGATAGTTACCGGATAAGGCGCAGCGGTCGG
GCTGAACGGGGGGTTCGTGCACACAGCCCAGCTTGGAGCGAACGACCTACACCGAACTGAGATACCTACA
GCGTGAGCTATGAGAAAGCGCCACGCTTCCCGAAGGGAGAAAGGCGGACAGGTATCCGGTAAGCGGCAGG
GTCGGAACAGGAGAGCGCACGAGGGAGCTTCCAGGGGGAAACGCCTGGTATCTTTATAGTCCTGTCGGGT
TTCGCCACCTCTGACTTGAGCGTCGATTTTTGTGATGCTCGTCAGGGGGGCGGAGCCTATGGAAAAACGC
CAGCAACGCGGCCTTTTTACGGTTCCTGGCCTTTTGCTGGCCTTTTGCTCACATGTTCTTTCCTGCGTTA
TCCCCTGATTCTGTGGATAACCGTATTACCGCCATGCATTAGTTATTAA
Features (pLannotate 1.2.2; 15 found; start..end, strand, type, name):
     51..354     +  enhancer       CMV enhancer: human cytomegalovirus immediate early enhancer
    355..558     +  promoter       CMV promoter: human cytomegalovirus (CMV) immediate early promoter
    581..624     +  misc_feature   MCS (fragment): multiple cloning site
    625..891     +  CDS            MGAT2 (fragment): MGAT2_HUMAN - Experimental evidence at protein level: Swiss-Prot protein existence level 1. Plays an essential role in protein N-glycosylation. Catalyzes the transfer of N-acetylglucosamine (GlcNAc) onto the free terminal mannose moiety in the core structure of the nascent N-linked glycan chain, giving rise to the second branch in complex glycans. From Homo sapiens (Human).
    922..1632    +  CDS            pHluorin2: pHluorin2 is a multistate long stokes shift fluorescent protein published in 2011, derived from Aequorea victoria.
   1652..1735    +  CDS            large T antigen (fragment): large T antigen from SV40 (simian virus 40)
   1758..1879    +  polyA_signal   SV40 poly(A) signal: SV40 polyadenylation signal
   1913..2341    -  rep_origin     f1 ori (sequence partly withheld): f1 bacteriophage origin of replication; arrow indicates direction of (+) strand synthesis
   2368..2472    +  promoter       AmpR promoter: bla
   2474..2831    +  promoter       SV40 promoter: SV40 enhancer and early promoter
   2866..3660    +  CDS            NeoR/KanR: aminoglycoside phosphotransferase from Tn5; aph(3')-II (or nptII); confers resistance to neomycin, kanamycin, and G418 (Geneticin®)
   3681..3833    +  CDS            ble (fragment): BLE_KLEPN - Experimental evidence at protein level: Swiss-Prot protein existence level 1. Binding protein with a strong affinity to the bleomycin family of antibiotics. Binds to CL990; an antimitotic-antibiotic compound. From Klebsiella pneumoniae.
   3892..3939    +  polyA_signal   HSV TK poly(A) signal: herpes simplex virus thymidine kinase polyadenylation signal (Cole and Stacy, 1985)
   4030..4046    -  polyA_signal   bGH poly(A) signal (fragment): bovine growth hormone polyadenylation signal
   4268..4856    +  rep_origin     ori: high-copy-number ColE1/pMB1/pBR322/pUC origin of replication
