[The description below was written by a language model from this plasmid's Addgene catalogue record and pLannotate feature annotations shown in this document.]
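Description:
MGAT2-RpHLuorin2 is a mammalian expression plasmid built on pRpHluorin-N1, a Clontech N1-type backbone, and designed to place a pH-sensitive fluorescent protein in the lumen of the cis-/medial-Golgi. The sequenced record is about 5 kb. It replicates in E. coli at high copy from a ColE1/pUC-type origin and also carries an f1 phage origin. A single NeoR/KanR (aminoglycoside phosphotransferase) gene serves both hosts. The bacterial bla promoter drives it for kanamycin selection, and the SV40 enhancer/early promoter drives it for G418 selection in mammalian cells, with an HSV TK polyadenylation signal downstream. Short annotated fragments of ble, SV40 large T antigen and the bGH poly(A) signal appear to be backbone remnants or partial sequence matches rather than functional elements.

The expression cassette uses the human CMV immediate early enhancer and promoter and ends in the SV40 poly(A) signal. The insert, cloned between EcoRI and BamHI, encodes a synthetic truncated human MGAT2 (residues 1–89 of the N-acetylglucosaminyltransferase II), which acts here as a targeting segment for the MGAT2-positive Golgi compartment rather than as an active enzyme. It is joined by a flexible GGSGGS linker to ratiometric pHluorin2 at the C-terminus. The start codon of pHluorin2 was removed, so translation begins only at the MGAT2 start. pHluorin2 is an Aequorea GFP derivative whose fluorescence properties change with pH. The associated work used this construct for fluorescence lifetime imaging of pH along the secretory pathway, with this construct reporting on the cis-/medial-Golgi.
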