Addgene plasmid #171718: MGAT2-RpHLuorin2
Purpose: Cis-/medial-Golgi expression of ratiometric pHLuorin2
Depositing lab: Geert van den Bogaart. Publication: Fluorescence Lifetime Imaging of pH along the Secretory Pathway. Linders PTA, Ioannidis M, Ter Beest M, van den Bogaart G. ACS Chem Biol. 2022 Jan 21;17(1):240-251. doi: 10.1021/acschembio.1c00907. Epub 2022 Jan 10. PubMed 35000377.
Backbone
  Vector backbone: pRpHluorin-N1
  Backbone manufacturer: Clontech
  Backbone size w/o insert (bp): 4730
  Vector type: Mammalian Expression
  Selectable markers: Neomycin (select with G418)
Growth in bacteria
  Bacterial resistance: Kanamycin, 50 μg/mL
  Growth temperature: 37°C
  Growth strain: DH5alpha
  Copy number: High Copy
Gene/Insert
  Gene/Insert name: Ratiometric pHLuorin2 fused to MGAT2 (alt name: Alpha-1,6-mannosyl-glycoprotein 2-beta-N-acetylglucosaminyltransferase)
  Species: H. sapiens (human)
  GenBank ID: NM_002408.3
  Entrez Gene: MGAT2 (a.k.a. CDG2A, CDGS2, GLCNACTII, GNT-II, GNT2)
  Promoter: CMV
  Tag / fusion protein: ratiometric pHluorin2 (C terminal on insert)
  Cloning method: Restriction Enzyme; 5′ cloning site EcoRI (not destroyed); 3′ cloning site BamHI (not destroyed)
  Sequencing primers: 5′ TAACAACTCCGCCCCATT; 3′ GTCCAGCTCGACCAGGATGGG
Terms and licenses: Academic/Nonprofit Terms; Industry Terms: Not Available to Industry
Depositor comments: Ratiometric pHLuorin2 sequence synthesized by Genscript, original sequence from https://www.scirp.org/journal/paperinformation.aspx?paperid=5043 Targeting to the MGAT2-positive compartment was achieved by inserting synthetic truncated MGAT2 (residues 1-89 of Uniprot Q10469, Genscript) The starting codon of RpHLuorin2 was removed and a flexible GGSGGS linker was added between the two protein fragments.
How to cite: MGAT2-RpHLuorin2 was a gift from Geert van den Bogaart (Addgene plasmid # 171718 ; http://n2t.net/addgene:171718 ; RRID:Addgene_171718)
